>Addgene plasmid #187175 | pET22b-DS55 | addgene full sequence | sequence record 371430 | Addgene NGS Result
TGGCGAATGGG
[124 nt withheld, positions 12-135]
C
[46 nt withheld, positions 137-182]
A
[44 nt withheld, positions 184-227]
A
[49 nt withheld, positions 229-277]
CCTTTGACGTTGGAGTCCACGTTCTTT
[37 nt withheld, positions 305-341]
ACCCTATCTCGGTCTATTCTTTTGATTTATAAGGGATTTTGCCGATTTCGGCCTATTGGTTAAAAAATGA
GCTGATTTAACAAAAATTTAACGCGAATTTTAACAAAATATTAACGCTTACAATTTAGGTGGCACTTTTC
GGGGAAATGTGCGCGGAACCCCTATTTGTTTATTTTTCTAAATACATTCAAATATGTATCCGCTCATGAG
ACAATAACCCTGATAAATGCTTCAATAATATTGAAAAAGGAAGAGTATGAGTATTCAACATTTCCGTGTC
GCCCTTATTCCCTTTTTTGCGGCATTTTGCCTTCCTGTTTTTGCTCACCCAGAAACGCTGGTGAAAGTAA
AAGATGCTGAAGATCAGTTGGGTGCACGAGTGGGTTACATCGAACTGGATCTCAACAGCGGTAAGATCCT
TGAGAGTTTTCGCCCCGAAGAACGTTTTCCAATGATGAGCACTTTTAAAGTTCTGCTATGTGGCGCGGTA
TTATCCCGTATTGACGCCGGGCAAGAGCAACTCGGTCGCCGCATACACTATTCTCAGAATGACTTGGTTG
AGTACTCACCAGTCACAGAAAAGCATCTTACGGATGGCATGACAGTAAGAGAATTATGCAGTGCTGCCAT
AACCATGAGTGATAACACTGCGGCCAACTTACTTCTGACAACGATCGGAGGACCGAAGGAGCTAACCGCT
TTTTTGCACAACATGGGGGATCATGTAACTCGCCTTGATCGTTGGGAACCGGAGCTGAATGAAGCCATAC
CAAACGACGAGCGTGACACCACGATGCCTGCAGCAATGGCAACAACGTTGCGCAAACTATTAACTGGCGA
ACTACTTACTCTAGCTTCCCGGCAACAATTAATAGACTGGATGGAGGCGGATAAAGTTGCAGGACCACTT
CTGCGCTCGGCCCTTCCGGCTGGCTGGTTTATTGCTGATAAATCTGGAGCCGGTGAGCGTGGGTCTCGCG
GTATCATTGCAGCACTGGGGCCAGATGGTAAGCCCTCCCGTATCGTAGTTATCTACACGACGGGGAGTCA
GGCAACTATGGATGAACGAAATAGACAGATCGCTGAGATAGGTGCCTCACTGATTAAGCATTGGTAACTG
TCAGACCAAGTTTACTCATATATACTTTAGATTGATTTAAAACTTCATTTTTAATTTAAAAGGATCTAGG
TGAAGATCCTTTTTGATAATCTCATGACCAAAATCCCTTAACGTGAGTTTTCGTTCCACTGAGCGTCAGA
CCCCGTAGAAAAGATCAAAGGATCTTCTTGAGATCCTTTTTTTCTGCGCGTAATCTGCTGCTTGCAAACA
AAAAAACCACCGCTACCAGCGGTGGTTTGTTTGCCGGATCAAGAGCTACCAACTCTTTTTCCGAAGGTAA
CTGGCTTCAGCAGAGCGCAGATACCAAATACTGTCCTTCTAGTGTAGCCGTAGTTAGGCCACCACTTCAA
GAACTCTGTAGCACCGCCTACATACCTCGCTCTGCTAATCCTGTTACCAGTGGCTGCTGCCAGTGGCGAT
AAGTCGTGTCTTACCGGGTTGGACTCAAGACGATAGTTACCGGATAAGGCGCAGCGGTCGGGCTGAACGG
GGGGTTCGTGCACACAGCCCAGCTTGGAGCGAACGACCTACACCGAACTGAGATACCTACAGCGTGAGCT
ATGAGAAAGCGCCACGCTTCCCGAAGGGAGAAAGGCGGACAGGTATCCGGTAAGCGGCAGGGTCGGAACA
GGAGAGCGCACGAGGGAGCTTCCAGGGGGAAACGCCTGGTATCTTTATAGTCCTGTCGGGTTTCGCCACC
TCTGACTTGAGCGTCGATTTTTGTGATGCTCGTCAGGGGGGCGGAGCCTATGGAAAAACGCCAGCAACGC
GGCCTTTTTACGGTTCCTGGCCTTTTGCTGGCCTTTTGCTCACATGTTCTTTCCTGCGTTATCCCCTGAT
TCTGTGGATAACCGTATTACCGCCTTTGAGTGAGCTGATACCGCTCGCCGCAGCCGAACGACCGAGCGCA
GCGAGTCAGTGAGCGAGGAAGCGGAAGAGCGCCTGATGCGGTATTTTCTCCTTACGCATCTGTGCGGTAT
TTCACACCGCAATGGTGCACTCTCAGTACAATCTGCTCTGATGCCGCATAGTTAAGCCAGTATACACTCC
GCTATCGCTACGTGACTGGGTCATGGCTGCGCCCCGACACCCGCCAACACCCGCTGACGCGCCCTGACGG
GCTTGTCTGCTCCCGGCATCCGCTTACAGACAAGCTGTGACCGTCTCCGGGAGCTGCATGTGTCAGAGGT
TTTCACCGTCATCACCGAAACGCGCGAGGCAGCTGCGGTAAAGCTCATCAGCGTGGTCGTGAAGCGATTC
ACAGATGTCTGCCTGTTCATCCGCGTCCAGCTCGTTGAGTTTCTCCAGAAGCGTTAATGTCTGGCTTCTG
ATAAAGCGGGCCATGTTAAGGGCGGTTTTTTCCTGTTTGGTCACTGATGCCTCCGTGTAAGGGGGATTTC
TGTTCATGGGGGTAATGATACCGATGAAACGAGAGAGGATGCTCACGATACGGGTTACTGATGATGAACA
TGCCCGGTTACTGGAACGTTGTGAGGGTAAACAACTGGCGGTATGGATGCGGCGGGACCAGAGAAAAATC
ACTCAGGGTCAATGCCAGCGCTTCGTTAATACAGATGTAGGTGTTCCACAGGGTAGCCAGCAGCATCCTG
CGATGCAGATCCGGAACATAATGGTGCAGGGCGCTGACTTCCGCGTTTCCAGACTTTACGAAACACGGAA
ACCGAAGACCATTCATGTTGTTGCTCAGGTCGCAGACGTTTTGCAGCAGCAGTCGCTTCACGTTCGCTCG
CGTATCGGTGATTCATTCTGCTAACCAGTAAGGCAACCCCGCCAGCCTAGCCGGGTCCTCAACGACAGGA
GCACGATCATGCGCACCCGTGGGGCCGCCATGCCGGCGATAATGGCCTGCTTCTCGCCGAAACGTTTGGT
GGCGGGACCAGTGACGAAGGCTTGAGCGAGGGCGTGCAAGATTCCGAATACCGCAAGCGACAGGCCGATC
ATCGTCGCGCTCCAGCGAAAGCGGTCCTCGCCGAAAATGACCCAGAGCGCTGCCGGCACCTGTCCTACGA
GTTGCATGATAAAGAAGACAGTCATAAGTGCGGCGACGATAGTCATGCCCCGCGCCCACCGGAAGGAGCT
GACTGGGTTGAAGGCTCTCAAGGGCATCGGTCGAGATCCCGGTGCCTAATGAGTGAGCTAACTTACATTA
ATTGCGTTGCGCTCACTGCCCGCTTTCCAGTCGGGAAACCTGTCGTGCCAGCTGCATTAATGAATCGGCC
AACGCGCGGGGAGAGGCGGTTTGCGTATTGGGCGCCAGGGTGGTTTTTCTTTTCACCAGTGAGACGGGCA
ACAGCTGATTGCCCTTCACCGCCTGGCCCTGAGAGAGTTGCAGCAAGCGGTCCACGCTGGTTTGCCCCAG
CAGGCGAAAATCCTGTTTGATGGTGGTTAACGGCGGGATATAACATGAGCTGTCTTCGGTATCGTCGTAT
CCCACTACCGAGATATCCGCACCAACGCGCAGCCCGGACTCGGTAATGGCGCGCATTGCGCCCAGCGCCA
TCTGATCGTTGGCAACCAGCATCGCAGTGGGAACGATGCCCTCATTCAGCATTTGCATGGTTTGTTGAAA
ACCGGACATGGCACTCCAGTCGCCTTCCCGTTCCGCTATCGGCTGAATTTGATTGCGAGTGAGATATTTA
TGCCAGCCAGCCAGACGCAGACGCGCCGAGACAGAACTTAATGGGCCCGCTAACAGCGCGATTTGCTGGT
GACCCAATGCGACCAGATGCTCCACGCCCAGTCGCGTACCGTCTTCATGGGAGAAAATAATACTGTTGAT
GGGTGTCTGGTCAGAGACATCAAGAAATAACGCCGGAACATTAGTGCAGGCAGCTTCCACAGCAATGGCA
TCCTGGTCATCCAGCGGATAGTTAATGATCAGCCCACTGACGCGTTGCGCGAGAAGATTGTGCACCGCCG
CTTTACAGGCTTCGACGCCGCTTCGTTCTACCATCGACACCACCACGCTGGCACCCAGTTGATCGGCGCG
AGATTTAATCGCCGCGACAATTTGCGACGGCGCGTGCAGGGCCAGACTGGAGGTGGCAACGCCAATCAGC
AACGACTGTTTGCCCGCCAGTTGTTGTGCCACGCGGTTGGGAATGTAATTCAGCTCCGCCATCGCCGCTT
CCACTTTTTCCCGCGTTTTCGCAGAAACGTGGCTGGCCTGGTTCACCACGCGGGAAACGGTCTGATAAGA
GACACCGGCATACTCTGCGACATCGTATAACGTTACTGGTTTCACATTCACCACCCTGAATTGACTCTCT
TCCGGGCGCTATCATGCCATACCGCGAAAGGTTTTGCGCCATTCGATGGTGTCCGGGATCTCGACGCTCT
CCCTTATGCGACTCCTGCATTAGGAAGCAGCCCAGTAGTAGGTTGAGGCCGTTGAGCACCGCCGCCGCAA
GGAATGGTGCATGCAAGGAGATGGCGCCCAACAGTCCCCCGGCCACGGGGCCTGCCACCATACCCACGCC
GAAACAAGCGCTCATGAGCCCGAAGTGGCGAGCCCGATCTTCCCCATCGGTGATGTCGGCGATATAGGCG
CCAGCAACCGCACCTGTGGCGCCGGTGATGCCGGCCACGATGCGTCCGGCGTAGAGGATCGAGATCTCGA
TCCCGCGAAATTAATACGACTCACTATAGGGGAATTGTGAGCGGATAACAATTCCCCTCTAGAAATAATT
TTGTTTAACTTTAAGAAGGAGATATACATATGAAATACCTGCTGCCGACCGCTGCTGCTGGTCTGCTGCT
CCTCGCTGCCCAGCCGGCGATGGCCATGGGAAAGCTTATATCGGAATTAATTCGGATCCCGTCGACCTCG
AGCACCACCACCACCACCACTGAGATCCGGCTGCTAACAAAGCCCGAAAGGAAGCTGAGTTGGCTGCTGC
CACCGCTGAGCAATAACTAGCATAACCCCTTGGGGCCTCTAAACGGGTCTTGAGGGGTTTTTTGCTGAAA
GGAGGAACTATATCCGGAT
Features (pLannotate 1.2.2; 19 found; start..end, strand, type, name):
     12..467     +  rep_origin     f1 ori (sequence partly withheld): f1 bacteriophage origin of replication; arrow indicates direction of (+) strand synthesis
    493..597     +  promoter       AmpR promoter: bla
    598..1458    +  CDS            AmpR: β-lactamase; bla; confers resistance to ampicillin, carbenicillin, and related antibiotics
   1629..2217    +  rep_origin     ori: high-copy-number ColE1/pMB1/pBR322/pUC origin of replication
   2403..2542    -  misc_feature   bom: basis of mobility region from pBR322
   2644..2835    -  CDS            rop: Rop protein, which maintains plasmids at low copy number; rop
   2852..3232    +  CDS            YPB1_ECOLX: Protein predicted: Swiss-Prot protein existence level 4. From Escherichia coli.
   3304..3595    -  CDS            TcR (fragment): tetracycline efflux protein; tet; confers resistance to tetracycline
   3610..3631    -  protein_bind   CAP binding site: CAP binding activates transcription in the presence of cAMP. E. coli catabolite activator protein
   3644..4726    -  CDS            lacI: lac repressor; lacI; The lac repressor binds to the lac operator to inhibit transcription in E. coli. This inhibition can be relieved by adding lactose or isopropyl-β-D-thiogalactopyranoside (IPTG).
   4727..4804    -  promoter       lacI promoter: lacI
   4812..5091    -  CDS            TcR (fragment): tetracycline efflux protein; tet; confers resistance to tetracycline
   5113..5131    +  promoter       T7 promoter: promoter for bacteriophage T7 RNA polymerase
   5132..5156    +  protein_bind   lac operator: The lac repressor binds to the lac operator to inhibit transcription in E. coli. This inhibition can be relieved by adding lactose or isopropyl-β-D-thiogalactopyranoside (IPTG). lac repressor encoded by lacI
   5171..5193    +  RBS            RBS: efficient ribosome binding site from bacteriophage T7 gene 10 (Olins and Rangwala, 1989)
   5201..5266    +  sig_peptide    pelB signal sequence: leader peptide for secretion; pelB (fragment)
   5314..5331    +  CDS            9xHis (fragment): 9xHis affinity tag
   5341..5390    +  CDS            SET1 (fragment): solubility-enhancement tag derived from T7 phage gene 10B
   5398..5445    +  terminator     T7 terminator: transcription terminator for bacteriophage T7 RNA polymerase
