[The description below was written by a language model from this plasmid's Addgene catalogue record and pLannotate feature annotations shown in this document.]
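Description:
pET22b-DS55 is an empty bacterial expression backbone derived from Novagen's pET22b(+), in which the multiple cloning site has been rebuilt to read Nco I, Hind III, BamH I, Sal I, Xho I, followed by a C-terminal six-histidine tag. Placing Sal I and Hind III in reversed order relative to the parent vector is intended to let scFv inserts be transferred directly from phagemids of the HuScL-4 library into an E. coli expression context. The plasmid carries ampicillin resistance (β-lactamase under its own promoter) and replicates from a pBR322/ColE1-type origin accompanied by the bom region and the rop gene. The catalogue lists it as high copy, although rop normally moderates copy number. An f1 origin is also present, allowing single-stranded DNA production with helper phage. The short tetracycline-resistance fragments, the predicted E. coli ORF and the CAP binding site in the annotation are pBR322- and lac-derived remnants of the backbone rather than functional parts.

The expression cassette follows the standard pET layout: a T7 promoter with an adjacent lac operator, the strong T7 gene 10 ribosome binding site, a pelB signal sequence, the modified cloning region, the His tag and a T7 terminator. A lacI gene with its own promoter supplies repressor, so transcription is held off until induction with IPTG in a host that provides T7 RNA polymerase. An scFv cloned in frame would be made with an N-terminal pelB leader directing it to the periplasm, where disulfide bonds can form, and a C-terminal His tag for metal-affinity purification. The His tag is annotated as a fragment of a 9xHis feature, consistent with the stated six residues. The small "SET1" fragment just before the terminator is probably an incidental match to T7-derived sequence. The catalogue's promoter field names only AmpR and lacI, but the feature table shows the T7/lac promoter driving the insert.
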