Addgene plasmid #187175: pET22b-DS55
Purpose: (Empty Backbone) This modified pET22b-DS55 vector contains Sal I and Hind III sites in reverse orientations to directly clone scFv phagemid from HuScL-4 library for bacterial expression systems.
Depositing lab: Dinakar Salunke. Depositing organization: International Centre for Genetic Engineering and Biotechnology, New Delhi. Publication: Immunologic insights into the critical epitopes of HIV-1 and structure-based characterization of cross-reactive antibodies. Jaiswal D, Verma S, Madni ZK, Kaur G, Kaur KJ, Salunke DM. bioRxiv 2025.07.15.663531 10.1101/2025.07.15.663531.
Backbone
  Vector backbone: pET22b(+)
  Backbone manufacturer: Novagen
  Backbone size (bp): 5493
  Modifications to backbone: Nco I, Hind III, BamH I, Sal I, Xho I followed by 6 His tag
  Vector type: Bacterial Expression
  Promoter: AmpR, lac1
  Tag / fusion protein: His tag (C terminal on backbone)
Growth in bacteria
  Bacterial resistance: Ampicillin, 100 μg/mL
  Growth temperature: 37°C
  Growth strain: DH5alpha
  Copy number: High Copy
Gene/Insert
  Cloning method: Unknown
  Sequencing primers: 5′ T7 promoter; 3′ T7 terminator
Resource information
  A portion of this plasmid was derived from a plasmid made by: We have modified pET22b(+) vector backbone MCS to directly clone scFv phagemid from HuScL-4 library.
Terms and licenses: Academic/Nonprofit Terms; Industry Terms: Not Available to Industry
Depositor comments: The modification in the MCS of pET22b(+) are as follows: Nco I, Hind III, BamH I, Sal I, Xho I followed by 6 His tag (C-ter). Please visit https://doi.org/10.1101/2025.07.15.663531 for bioRxiv preprint.
How to cite: pET22b-DS55 was a gift from Dinakar Salunke (Addgene plasmid # 187175 ; http://n2t.net/addgene:187175 ; RRID:Addgene_187175)
